Addgene plasmid #140694: Receiver_plasmid1
Purpose: Encodes constitutive red (mCherry) fluorescence for identification
Depositing lab: Matthew Bennett. Depositing organization: Rice University. Publication: Spatiotemporal Dynamics of Synthetic Microbial Consortia in Microfluidic Devices. Alnahhas RN, Winkle JJ, Hirning AJ, Karamched B, Ott W, Josic K, Bennett MR. ACS Synth Biol. 2019 Sep 20;8(9):2051-2058. doi: 10.1021/acssynbio.9b00146. Epub 2019 Aug 9. PubMed 31361464.
Backbone
  Vector backbone: p15A
  Backbone size w/o insert (bp): 2731
  Total vector size (bp): 3439
  Vector type: Bacterial Expression
Growth in bacteria
  Bacterial resistance: Ampicillin, 100 μg/mL
  Growth temperature: 37°C
  Growth strain: DH5alpha
  Copy number: Low Copy
Gene/Insert
  Gene/Insert name: mCherry
  Insert size (bp): 708
  Promoter: pIq constitutive promoter
  Tag / fusion protein: ssrA degradation tag (ASV) (C terminal on backbone)
  Cloning method: Gibson Cloning
  Sequencing primers: 5′ cgttcttcggggcgaaa; 3′ gccagtgtgagacagcggtgcggac
Terms and licenses: Academic/Nonprofit Terms; Industry Terms: Not Available to Industry
How to cite: Receiver_plasmid1 was a gift from Matthew Bennett (Addgene plasmid # 140694 ; http://n2t.net/addgene:140694 ; RRID:Addgene_140694)
