[The description below was written by a language model from this plasmid's Addgene catalogue record and pLannotate feature annotations shown in this document.]
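Description:
Receiver_plasmid1 is a small (about 3.4 kb) bacterial expression plasmid built on a p15A backbone and intended for use in E. coli. It replicates from the p15A origin, catalogued here as low copy, which is compatible with ColE1-type plasmids and so allows it to coexist with other constructs in the same cell. Selection is by ampicillin through a β-lactamase (AmpR) gene driven by its native bla promoter and followed by a lambda t0 terminator. The automated annotation also flags a short RSF origin fragment next to the p15A origin. This is probably a partial sequence match rather than a second functional replicon.

The payload is a 708 bp mCherry coding sequence under the constitutive pIq promoter, the lacIq promoter variant in which a single base change raises transcription roughly tenfold over wild-type lacI. A T7Te terminator lies downstream of the reporter. According to the catalogue entry, mCherry carries a C-terminal ssrA degradation tag of the ASV variant, which targets the protein for proteolytic turnover; this tag is not separately annotated in the feature table. The table also lists a lac operator and short Myc/c-Myc matches spanning the plasmid's numbering junction. The record assigns no function to these, and they are not described as part of the mCherry cassette.

The stated purpose is constitutive red fluorescence for identification, marking cells that carry the plasmid. The plasmid's name and the associated work on synthetic microbial consortia in microfluidic devices suggest that it labels a "receiver" strain so it can be told apart from other populations by microscopy.
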