Features (pLannotate 1.2.2; 11 found; start..end, strand, type, name):
    102..131     +  CDS            Myc: Myc (human c-Myc proto-oncogene) epitope tag
    259..302     +  promoter       lacIq promoter (fragment): lacI (mutant); In the lacIq allele, a single base change in the promoter boosts expression of the lacI gene about 10-fold.
    384..1091    +  CDS            mCherry: mCherry is a basic (constitutively fluorescent) red fluorescent protein published in 2004, derived from Discosoma sp.. It is reported to be a very rapidly-maturing monomer with low acid sensitivity.
   1277..1304    +  terminator     T7Te terminator: phage T7 early transcription terminator
   1391..1446    -  rep_origin     RSF ori (fragment): Plasmids containing the RSF 1030 origin of replication can be propagated in E. coli cells that contain additional plasmids with compatible origins.
   1534..2079    -  rep_origin     p15A ori: Plasmids containing the medium-copy-number p15A origin of replication can be propagated in E. coli cells that contain a second plasmid with the ColE1 origin.
   2193..2287    -  terminator     lambda t0 terminator: transcription terminator from phage lambda
   2317..3177    -  CDS            AmpR: β-lactamase; bla; confers resistance to ampicillin, carbenicillin, and related antibiotics
   3178..3282    -  promoter       AmpR promoter: bla
   3323..3339    +  protein_bind   lac operator: The lac repressor binds to the lac operator to inhibit transcription in E. coli. This inhibition can be relieved by adding lactose or isopropyl-β-D-thiogalactopyranoside (IPTG). lac repressor encoded by lacI
   3353..3439    +  CDS            c-Myc (fragment): human c-Myc proto-oncogene
>Addgene plasmid #140694 | Receiver_plasmid1 | addgene full sequence | sequence record 296011 | Addgene NGS Result
CCCTGCGTGACCAGATCCCGGAGTTGGAAAACAATGAAAAGGCCCCCAAGGTAGTTATCCTTAAAAAAGC
CACAGCATACATCCTGTCCGTCCAAGCAGAGGAGCAAAAGCTCATTTCTGAAGAGGACTTGTTGCGGAAA
CGACGAGAACAGTTGAAACACAAACTTGAACAGCTACGGAACTCTTGTGCGTAAGGAAAAGTAAGGAAAA
CGATTCCTTCTAACAGAAATGTCCTGAGCAATCACCTATGAACTGTCGATGGTGCAAAACCTTTCGCGGT
ATGGCATGATAGCGCCCGGAAGCATGCCACTTAAAAAGGAGATCAACAATGAAAGCAATTTTCGTACTGA
AACATCTTAATCATGCTAAGGAGAAATACTAGTATGGTGAGCAAGGGCGAGGAGGATAACATGGCCATCA
TCAAGGAGTTCATGCGCTTCAAGGTGCACATGGAGGGCTCCGTGAACGGCCACGAGTTCGAGATCGAGGG
CGAGGGCGAGGGCCGCCCCTACGAGGGCACCCAGACCGCCAAGCTGAAGGTGACCAAGGGTGGCCCCCTG
CCCTTCGCCTGGGACATCCTGTCCCCTCAGTTCATGTACGGCTCCAAGGCCTACGTGAAGCACCCCGCCG
ACATCCCCGACTACTTGAAGCTGTCCTTCCCCGAGGGCTTCAAGTGGGAGCGCGTGATGAACTTCGAGGA
CGGCGGCGTGGTGACCGTGACCCAGGACTCCTCCCTGCAGGACGGCGAGTTCATCTACAAGGTGAAGCTG
CGCGGCACCAACTTCCCCTCCGACGGCCCCGTAATGCAGAAGAAGACCATGGGCTGGGAGGCCTCCTCCG
AGCGGATGTACCCCGAGGACGGCGCCCTGAAGGGCGAGATCAAGCAGAGGCTGAAGCTGAAGGACGGCGG
CCACTACGACGCTGAGGTCAAGACCACCTACAAGGCCAAGAAGCCCGTGCAGCTGCCCGGCGCCTACAAC
GTCAACATCAAGTTGGACATCACCTCCCACAACGAGGACTACACCATCGTGGAACAGTACGAACGCGCCG
AGGGCCGCCACTCCACCGGCGGCATGGACGAGCTGTACAAGGCAGCGAACGACGAAAATTACGCCGCGTC
TGTTTAATAAAAGCTTCCCCTACGTGCTGCTGAAGTTGCCCGCAACAGAGAGTGGAACCAACCGGTGATA
CCACGATACTATGACTGAGAGTCAACGCCATGAGCGGCCTCATTTCTTATTCTGAGTTACAACAGTCCGC
ACCGCTGTCTCACACTGGCTCACCTTCGGGTGGGCCTTTCTGCGTTTATATACTAGAGAGAGAATATAAA
AAGCCAGATTATTAATCCGGCTTTTTTATTATTTCCTAGCTAGCTAGACCTAGGGATATATTCCGCTTCC
TCGCTCACTGACTCGCTACGCTCGGTCGTTCGACTGCGGCGAGCGGAAATGGCTTACGAACGGGGCGGAG
ATTTCCTGGAAGATGCCAGGAAGATACTTAACAGGGAAGTGAGAGGGCCGCGGCAAAGCCGTTTTTCCAT
AGGCTCCGCCCCCCTGACAAGCATCACGAAATCTGACGCTCAAATCAGTGGTGGCGAAACCCGACAGGAC
TATAAAGATACCAGGCGTTTCCCCCTGGCGGCTCCCTCGTGCGCTCTCCTGTTCCTGCCTTTCGGTTTAC
CGGTGTCATTCCGCTGTTATGGCCGCGTTTGTCTCATTCCACGCCTGACACTCAGTTCCGGGTAGGCAGT
TCGCTCCAAGCTGGACTGTATGCACGAACCCCCCGTTCAGTCCGACCGCTGCGCCTTATCCGGTAACTAT
CGTCTTGAGTCCAACCCGGAAAGACATGCAAAAGCACCACTGGCAGCAGCCACTGGTAATTGATTTAGAG
GAGTTAGTCTTGAAGTCATGCGCCGGTTAAGGCTAAACTGAAAGGACAAGTTTTGGTGACTGCGCTCCTC
CAAGCCAGTTACCTCGGTTCAAAGAGTTGGTAGCTCAGAGAACCTTCGAAAAACCGCCCTGCAAGGCGGT
TTTTTCGTTTTCAGAGCAAGAGATTACGCGCAGACCAAAACGATCTCAAGAAGATCATCTTATTAATCAG
ATAAAATATTTCTAGATTTCAGTGCAATTTATCTCTTCAAATGTAGCACCTGAAGTCAGCCCCATACGAT
ATAAGTTGTTACTAGTGCTTGGATTCTCACCAATAAAAAACGCCCGGCGGCAACCGAGCGTTCTGAACAA
ATCCAGATGGAGTTCTGAGGTCATTACTGGATCTATCAACAGGAGTCCAAGCGAGCTCGTAAACTTGGTC
TGACAGTTACCAATGCTTAATCAGTGAGGCACCTATCTCAGCGATCTGTCTATTTCGTTCATCCATAGTT
GCCTGACTCCCCGTCGTGTAGATAACTACGATACGGGAGGGCTTACCATCTGGCCCCAGTGCTGCAATGA
TACCGCGAGACCCACGCTCACCGGCTCCAGATTTATCAGCAATAAACCAGCCAGCCGGAAGGGCCGAGCG
CAGAAGTGGTCCTGCAACTTTATCCGCCTCCATCCAGTCTATTAATTGTTGCCGGGAAGCTAGAGTAAGT
AGTTCGCCAGTTAATAGTTTGCGCAACGTTGTTGCCATTGCTACAGGCATCGTGGTGTCACGCTCGTCGT
TTGGTATGGCTTCATTCAGCTCCGGTTCCCAACGATCAAGGCGAGTTACATGATCCCCCATGTTGTGCAA
AAAAGCGGTTAGCTCCTTCGGTCCTCCGATCGTTGTCAGAAGTAAGTTGGCCGCAGTGTTATCACTCATG
GTTATGGCAGCACTGCATAATTCTCTTACTGTCATGCCATCCGTAAGATGCTTTTCTGTGACTGGTGAGT
ACTCAACCAAGTCATTCTGAGAATAGTGTATGCGGCGACCGAGTTGCTCTTGCCCGGCGTCAATACGGGA
TAATACCGCGCCACATAGCAGAACTTTAAAAGTGCTCATCATTGGAAAACGTTCTTCGGGGCGAAAACTC
TCAAGGATCTTACCGCTGTTGAGATCCAGTTCGATGTAACCCACTCGTGCACCCAACTGATCTTCAGCAT
CTTTTACTTTCACCAGCGTTTCTGGGTGAGCAAAAACAGGAAGGCAAAATGCCGCAAAAAAGGGAATAAG
GGCGACACGGAAATGTTGAATACTCATACTCTTCCTTTTTCAATATTATTGAAGCATTTATCAGGGTTAT
TGTCTCATGAGCGGATACATATTTGAATGTATTTAGAAAAATAAACAAATAGGGGTTCCGCGCACATTTC
CCCGAAAAGTGCCACCTGACGTCTGTGTGGAATTGTGAGCGGATAACAATTTCACACAGGGCCCTCGGAC
ACCGAGGAGAATGTCAAGAGGCGAACACACAACGTCTTGGAGCGCCAGAGGAGGAACGAGCTAAAACGGA
GCTTTTTTG
